>Addgene plasmid #21896 | BiP 2: C. elegans BiP (hsp-4)-GFP | depositor full sequence | sequence record 10070 | Author sequence
AAGCTTGCATGCCTGCAGGTCGACCCGTTTGACTACTCCAAATTCACGAAGTTACCAAAATAAAAGTGAT
ATTTGACTTTCAGAAATACCATTTCAAATTCCCTAAGACGCTCGGGAAATATTAATTACTGCAATTTATA
TTCTGCTTGTATTTTTCGAAGTTGGGTCCAACTGTGTGAAGTATTGTAAGAATCATATCCTTCTCCTTCA
CATTCTACATAAACAATTCATTTCTATTCTGTAAATTTTTTCTGATGATTTACGGTAAAAACGAGCGAAA
TTCGGTCCGGGACAAGGGTTTCTACGACGAGTCCATCGTGGTGCCGCTCGCTTGTTTGAATTCCCGCGTG
CCGCATTCCTCGTGTCGAGACCCGATGTCCAACTGGGGGGATTACCAACTCGGGGGATTGGCCCCGCCCA
CAGAACCGTGGCTTGCAATTTTTTCTTGTTAATTCTCGCTCTATTGAGAAAAAATAATTTTAAAACCGTG
CGGCAGTTTCAAAAATGGGCGTATTGCAAGCCACGGTTCTGTGGGCGGGGCCAATCCCCCGAGTTCTTCG
GGTCTCTAAGGAAAGGATTCGTACATTCTGGTCCTTTTTATTTATTTTTAACCTCTTTTTATTTTTTTAA
ACCGCAATCCATTACCAGTTCCATTTTCTCCGTACTCGTCAGTGTAGCGAGTGACGAGTGAAATTGACCC
CATTTCTTATCTTATCGAAAACAATCTAAATAGTTTCCGCATTCGCATAACCAGAAAATTCTTCGGTAGT
CGTTCTCATTTGTTTTTATTTCATGAACATAAAGTAACGCCATAGTCTTTTTATGAAACGTGGCGTTAAG
AAAGCTCTCGAAAAGTCTCGATTTCTCCAGCACTAATACACGTCATCTCCGATAAGTACACGTTGCATAG
GCGGTCCTAATAAAAGCGACCGCGGACGTTCACATTCAGTTCTTTGTTTTCTTTTTGTCGTCTGCACTCC
TTCTTTGCGACGTGTATTTTGTGTTCTTCTCTGTGTTTCCACTTCTCGTTAGTATTCTCGCGCTTCTACT
CTGAAAGGTTTTTCTTCTTAAATGTTCTCATTTTTCAGCCACTCAGCGAACAGTTGAACTGACCGCTCAT
CAAGAGAAAAATATGAAAGATCCCCGGGATTGGCCAAAGGACCCAAAGGTATGTTTCGAATGATACTAAC
ATAACATAGAACATTTTCAGGAGGACCCTTGGAGGGTACCGGTAGAAAAAATGAGTAAAGGAGAAGAACT
TTTCACTGGAGTTGTCCCAATTCTTGTTGAATTAGATGGTGATGTTAATGGGCACAAATTTTCTGTCAGT
GGAGAGGGTGAAGGTGATGCAACATACGGAAAACTTACCCTTAAATTTATTTGCACTACTGGAAAACTAC
CTGTTCCATGGGTAAGTTTAAACATATATATACTAACTAACCCTGATTATTTAAATTTTCAGCCAACACT
TGTCACTACTTTCTGTTATGGTGTTCAATGCTTCTCGAGATACCCAGATCATATGAAACGGCATGACTTT
TTCAAGAGTGCCATGCCCGAAGGTTATGTACAGGAAAGAACTATATTTTTCAAAGATGACGGGAACTACA
AGACACGTAAGTTTAAACAGTTCGGTACTAACTAACCATACATATTTAAATTTTCAGGTGCTGAAGTCAA
GTTTGAAGGTGATACCCTTGTTAATAGAATCGAGTTAAAAGGTATTGATTTTAAAGAAGATGGAAACATT
CTTGGACACAAATTGGAATACAACTATAACTCACACAATGTATACATCATGGCAGACAAACAAAAGAATG
GAATCAAAGTTGTAAGTTTAAACATGATTTTACTAACTAACTAATCTGATTTAAATTTTCAGAACTTCAA
AATTAGACACAACATTGAAGATGGAAGCGTTCAACTAGCAGACCATTATCAACAAAATACTCCAATTGGC
GATGGCCCTGTCCTTTTACCAGACAACCATTACCTGTCCACACAATCTGCCCTTTCGAAAGATCCCAACG
AAAAGAGAGACCACATGGTCCTTCTTGAGTTTGTAACAGCTGCTGGGATTACACATGGCATGGATGAACT
ATACAAATAGCATTCGTAGAATTCCAACTGAGCGCCGGTCGCTACCATTACCAACTTGTCTGGTGTCAAA
AATAATAGGGGCCGCTGTCATCAGAGTAAGTTTAAACTGAGTTCTACTAACTAACGAGTAATATTTAAAT
TTTCAGCATCTCGCGCCCGTGCCTCTGACTTCTAAGTCCAATTACTCTTCAACATCCCTACATGCTCTTT
CTCCCTGTGCTCCCACCCCCTATTTTTGTTATTATCAAAAAAACTTCTTCTTAATTTCTTTGTTTTTTAG
CTTCTTTTAAGTCACCTCTAACAATGAAATTGTGTAGATTCAAAAATAGAATTAATTCGTAATAAAAAGT
CGAAAAAAATTGTGCTCCCTCCCCCCATTAATAATAATTCTATCCCAAAATCTACACAATGTTCTGTGTA
CACTTCTTATGTTTTTTTTACTTCTGATAAATTTTTTTTGAAACATCATAGAAAAAACCGCACACAAAAT
ACCTTATCATATGTTACGTTTCAGTTTATGACCGCAATTTTTATTTCTTCGCACGTCTGGGCCTCTCATG
ACGTCAAATCATGCTCATCGTGAAAAAGTTTTGGAGTATTTTTGGAATTTTTCAATCAAGTGAAAGTTTA
TGAAATTAATTTTCCTGCTTTTGCTTTTTGGGGGTTTCCCCTATTGTTTGTCAAGAGTTTCGAGGACGGC
GTTTTTCTTGCTAAAATCACAAGTATTGATGAGCACGATGCAAGAAAGATCGGAAGAAGGTTTGGGTTTG
AGGCTCAGTGGAAGGTGAGTAGAAGTTGATAATTTGAAAGTGGAGTAGTGTCTATGGGGTTTTTGCCTTA
AATGACAGAATACATTCCCAATATACCAAACATAACTGTTTCCTACTAGTCGGCCGTACGGGCCCTTTCG
TCTCGCGCGTTTCGGTGATGACGGTGAAAACCTCTGACACATGCAGCTCCCGGAGACGGTCACAGCTTGT
CTGTAAGCGGATGCCGGGAGCAGACAAGCCCGTCAGGGCGCGTCAGCGGGTGTTGGCGGGTGTCGGGGCT
GGCTTAACTATGCGGCATCAGAGCAGATTGTACTGAGAGTGCACCATATGCGGTGTGAAATACCGCACAG
ATGCGTAAGGAGAAAATACCGCATCAGGCGGCCTTAAGGGCCTCGTGATACGCCTATTTTTATAGGTTAA
TGTCATGATAATAATGGTTTCTTAGACGTCAGGTGGCACTTTTCGGGGAAATGTGCGCGGAACCCCTATT
TGTTTATTTTTCTAAATACATTCAAATATGTATCCGCTCATGAGACAATAACCCTGATAAATGCTTCAAT
AATATTGAAAAAGGAAGAGTATGAGTATTCAACATTTCCGTGTCGCCCTTATTCCCTTTTTTGCGGCATT
TTGCCTTCCTGTTTTTGCTCACCCAGAAACGCTGGTGAAAGTAAAAGATGCTGAAGATCAGTTGGGTGCA
CGAGTGGGTTACATCGAACTGGATCTCAACAGCGGTAAGATCCTTGAGAGTTTTCGCCCCGAAGAACGTT
TTCCAATGATGAGCACTTTTAAAGTTCTGCTATGTGGCGCGGTATTATCCCGTATTGACGCCGGGCAAGA
GCAACTCGGTCGCCGCATACACTATTCTCAGAATGACTTGGTTGAGTACTCACCAGTCACAGAAAAGCAT
CTTACGGATGGCATGACAGTAAGAGAATTATGCAGTGCTGCCATAACCATGAGTGATAACACTGCGGCCA
ACTTACTTCTGACAACGATCGGAGGACCGAAGGAGCTAACCGCTTTTTTGCACAACATGGGGGATCATGT
AACTCGCCTTGATCGTTGGGAACCGGAGCTGAATGAAGCCATACCAAACGACGAGCGTGACACCACGATG
CCTGTAGCAATGGCAACAACGTTGCGCAAACTATTAACTGGCGAACTACTTACTCTAGCTTCCCGGCAAC
AATTAATAGACTGGATGGAGGCGGATAAAGTTGCAGGACCACTTCTGCGCTCGGCCCTTCCGGCTGGCTG
GTTTATTGCTGATAAATCTGGAGCCGGTGAGCGTGGGTCTCGCGGTATCATTGCAGCACTGGGGCCAGAT
GGTAAGCCCTCCCGTATCGTAGTTATCTACACGACGGGGAGTCAGGCAACTATGGATGAACGAAATAGAC
AGATCGCTGAGATAGGTGCCTCACTGATTAAGCATTGGTAACTGTCAGACCAAGTTTACTCATATATACT
TTAGATTGATTTAAAACTTCATTTTTAATTTAAAAGGATCTAGGTGAAGATCCTTTTTGATAATCTCATG
ACCAAAATCCCTTAACGTGAGTTTTCGTTCCACTGAGCGTCAGACCCCGTAGAAAAGATCAAAGGATCTT
CTTGAGATCCTTTTTTTCTGCGCGTAATCTGCTGCTTGCAAACAAAAAAACCACCGCTACCAGCGGTGGT
TTGTTTGCCGGATCAAGAGCTACCAACTCTTTTTCCGAAGGTAACTGGCTTCAGCAGAGCGCAGATACCA
AATACTGTCCTTCTAGTGTAGCCGTAGTTAGGCCACCACTTCAAGAACTCTGTAGCACCGCCTACATACC
TCGCTCTGCTAATCCTGTTACCAGTGGCTGCTGCCAGTGGCGATAAGTCGTGTCTTACCGGGTTGGACTC
AAGACGATAGTTACCGGATAAGGCGCAGCGGTCGGGCTGAACGGGGGGTTCGTGCACACAGCCCAGCTTG
GAGCGAACGACCTACACCGAACTGAGATACCTACAGCGTGAGCATTGAGAAAGCGCCACGCTTCCCGAAG
GGAGAAAGGCGGACAGGTATCCGGTAAGCGGCAGGGTCGGAACAGGAGAGCGCACGAGGGAGCTTCCAGG
GGGAAACGCCTGGTATCTTTATAGTCCTGTCGGGTTTCGCCACCTCTGACTTGAGCGTCGATTTTTGTGA
TGCTCGTCAGGGGGGCGGAGCCTATGGAAAAACGCCAGCAACGCGGCCTTTTTACGGTTCCTGGCCTTTT
GCTGGCCTTTTGCTCACATGTTCTTTCCTGCGTTATCCCCTGATTCTGTGGATAACCGTATTACCGCCTT
TGAGTGAGCTGATACCGCTCGCCGCAGCCGAACGACCGAGCGCAGCGAGTCAGTGAGCGAGGAAGCGGAA
GAGCGCCCAATACGCAAACCGCCTCTCCCCGCGCGTTGGCCGATTCATTAATGCAGCTGGCACGACAGGT
TTCCCGACTGGAAAGCGGGCAGTGAGCGCAACGCAATTAATGTGAGTTAGCTCACTCATTAGGCACCCCA
GGCTTTACACTTTATGCTTCCGGCTCGTATGTTGTGTGGAATTGTGAGCGGATAACAATTTCACACAGGA
AACAGCTATGACCATGATTACGCCAAGCTGTAAGTTTAAACATGATCTTACTAACTAACTATTCTCATTT
AAATTTTCAGAGCTTAAAAATGGCTGAAATCACTCACAACGATGGATACGCTAACAACTTGGAAATGAAA
T
Features (pLannotate 1.2.2; 12 found; start..end, strand, type, name):
      1..24      -  misc_feature   MCS (fragment): pUC18/19 multiple cloning site
   1244..2104    +  CDS            sg25: sg25 is a basic (constitutively fluorescent) green fluorescent protein published in 1997, derived from Aequorea victoria.
   2789..2884    +  CDS            aex-5 (fragment): AEX5_CAEEL - Also known as kpc-3 From Caenorhabditis elegans.
   3012..3047    +  CDS            rop (fragment): Rop protein, which maintains plasmids at low copy number; rop
   3149..3248    +  misc_feature   bom (fragment): basis of mobility region from pBR322
   3346..3450    +  promoter       AmpR promoter: bla
   3451..4311    +  CDS            AmpR: β-lactamase; bla; confers resistance to ampicillin, carbenicillin, and related antibiotics
   4482..5070    +  rep_origin     ori: high-copy-number ColE1/pMB1/pBR322/pUC origin of replication
   5253..5345    +  CDS            lacI (fragment): lac repressor; lacI; The lac repressor binds to the lac operator to inhibit transcription in E. coli. This inhibition can be relieved by adding lactose or isopropyl-β-D-thiogalactopyranoside (IPTG).
   5358..5379    +  protein_bind   CAP binding site: CAP binding activates transcription in the presence of cAMP. E. coli catabolite activator protein
   5394..5424    +  promoter       lac promoter: promoter for the E. coli lac operon
   5432..5448    +  protein_bind   lac operator: The lac repressor binds to the lac operator to inhibit transcription in E. coli. This inhibition can be relieved by adding lactose or isopropyl-β-D-thiogalactopyranoside (IPTG). lac repressor encoded by lacI
