[The description below was written by a language model from this plasmid's Addgene catalogue record and pLannotate feature annotations shown in this document.]
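Description:
BiP 2: C. elegans BiP (hsp-4)-GFP is a worm expression reporter plasmid built in pPD95.75, a promoterless GFP vector used for making C. elegans reporter fusions. It is propagated in E. coli through a high-copy ColE1/pUC-type origin and selected with ampicillin via the bla (AmpR) gene and its promoter. The feature table of the 5.6 kb depositor sequence also picks up typical pUC-derived remnants: a fragment of the multiple cloning site, the lac promoter, operator and CAP binding site, and short fragments of lacI, rop and the bom region. These are backbone leftovers rather than functional parts of the reporter.

The payload is an approximately 1.1 kb genomic fragment from the C. elegans hsp-4 locus, which encodes the nematode homologue of the endoplasmic reticulum chaperone BiP. It is joined in frame to GFP at the third amino acid of HSP-4, so almost no HSP-4 protein sequence is carried and fluorescence essentially reports the activity of the hsp-4 upstream regulatory region. The annotation software does not label the genomic fragment itself, but it would fit the unannotated stretch between the cloning-site remnant and the GFP coding sequence, which is called as an Aequorea victoria-derived green fluorescent variant. A short hit to aex-5 downstream of GFP probably reflects C. elegans sequence in the vector's 3' region; the record does not explain it.

According to the depositor, the reporter tracks expression of endogenous hsp-4 in worms. Because the associated publication concerns IRE1 and XBP-1 mRNA processing, the construct serves as a transgenic readout of ER stress and unfolded protein response signalling in living animals.
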