Addgene plasmid #21896: BiP 2: C. elegans BiP (hsp-4)-GFP
Depositing lab: David Ron. Depositing organization: NYU Grossman School of Medicine. Publication: IRE1 couples endoplasmic reticulum load to secretory capacity by processing the XBP-1 mRNA. Calfon M, Zeng H, Urano F, Till JH, Hubbard SR, Harding HP, Clark SG, Ron D. Nature. 2002 Jan 3. 415(6867):92-6. 10.1038/415092a PubMed 11780124.
Backbone
  Vector backbone: pPD95.75
  Backbone size w/o insert (bp): 4500
  Vector type: Worm Expression
Growth in bacteria
  Bacterial resistance: Ampicillin, 100 μg/mL
  Growth temperature: 30°C
  Growth strain: Stbl2
  Growth instructions: Stbl2, 30 degrees
  Copy number: Unknown
Gene/Insert
  Gene/Insert name: BiP (alt name: hsp-4)
  Species: C. elegans (nematode)
  Insert size (bp): 1100
  Mutation: Fusion between the GFP and hsp-4 takes place at AA#3 of HSP-4
  Entrez Gene: hsp-4
  Tag / fusion protein: GFP (C terminal on insert)
  Cloning method: Restriction Enzyme
  Sequencing primers: 5′ M13_pUC-rev; 3′ GFP-R
Terms and licenses: Academic/Nonprofit Terms; Industry Terms: Not Available to Industry
Depositor comments: This reporter gene tracks the expression of endogenous BiP (hsp-4) in C. elegans. It consists of a ~1.1 KB genomic C. elegans fragment linked to GFP in the vector pPD95.75. The fusion between the GFP artificial gene and hsp-4 takes place at AA #3 of HSP-4)
How to cite: BiP 2: C. elegans BiP (hsp-4)-GFP was a gift from David Ron (Addgene plasmid # 21896 ; http://n2t.net/addgene:21896 ; RRID:Addgene_21896)
