>Addgene plasmid #21896 | BiP 2: C. elegans BiP (hsp-4)-GFP | addgene partial sequence | sequence record 27644 | 21896 with GFP-R
GTTCTTCTCCTTTACTCATTTTTTCTACCGGTACCCTCCAAGGGTCCTCCTGAAAATGTTCTATGTTATG
TTAGTATCATTCGAAACATACCTTTGGGTCCTTTGGCCAATCCCGGGGATCTTTCATATTTTTCTCTTGA
TGAGCGGTCAGTTCAACTGTTCGCTGAGTGGCTGAAAAATGAGAACATTTAAGAAGAAAAACCTTTCAGA
GTAGAAGCGCGAGAATACTAACGAGAAGTGGAAACACAGAGAAGAACACAAAATACACGTCGCAAAGAAG
GAGTGCAGACGACAAAAAGAAAACAAAGAACTGAATGTGAACGTCCGCGGTCGCTTTTATTAGGACCGCC
TATGCAACGTGTACTTATCGGAGATGACGTGTATTAGTGCTGGAGAAATCGAGACTTTTCGAGAGCTTTC
TTAACGCCACGTTTCATAAAAAGACTATGGCGTTACTTTATGTTCATGAAATAAAAACAAATGAGAACGA
CTACCGAAGAATTTTCTGGTTATGCGAATGCGGAAACTATTTAGATTGTTTTCGATAAGATAAGAAATGG
GGTCAATTTCACTCGTCACTCGCTACACTGACGAGTACGGAGAAAATGGAACTGGTAATGGATTGCGGTT
TAAAAAAATAAAAAGAGGTTAAAAATAAATAAAAAGGACCAGAATGTACGAATCCTTTCCTTAGAGACCG
